Addgene plasmid #158496: pZA18
Purpose: In planta gene expression of Golden gate compatibleA. thaliana ZAR1 D489V. Km plant selection marker.
Depositing lab: Sophien Kamoun. Depositing organization: Sainsbury Laboratory, Norwich. Publication: A vector system for fast-forward studies of the HOPZ-ACTIVATED RESISTANCE1 (ZAR1) resistosome in the model plant Nicotiana benthamiana. Harant A, Pai H, Sakai T, Kamoun S, Adachi H. Plant Physiol. 2022 Jan 20;188(1):70-80. doi: 10.1093/plphys/kiab471. PubMed 34633454.
Backbone
  Vector backbone: pICH86988
  Backbone manufacturer: https://www.addgene.org/48076/
  Vector type: Plant Expression
Growth in bacteria
  Bacterial resistance: Kanamycin, 50 μg/mL
  Growth temperature: 37°C
  Growth strain: DH5alpha
  Copy number: High Copy
Gene/Insert
  Gene/Insert name: ZAR1
  Species: A. thaliana (mustard weed)
  Mutation: D489V
  Entrez Gene: ZAR1 (a.k.a. HOPZ-ACTIVATED RESISTANCE 1, ZAR1)
  Cloning method: Restriction Enzyme; 5′ cloning site Unknown (unknown if destroyed)
Terms and licenses: Academic/Nonprofit Terms; Industry Terms: Not Available to Industry
How to cite: pZA18 was a gift from Sophien Kamoun (Addgene plasmid # 158496 ; http://n2t.net/addgene:158496 ; RRID:Addgene_158496)
