[The description below was written by a language model from this plasmid's Addgene catalogue record and pLannotate feature annotations shown in this document.]
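Description:
pZA18 is a binary plant expression plasmid built on the Golden Gate-compatible pICH86988 backbone, designed for Agrobacterium-mediated delivery of an Arabidopsis thaliana ZAR1 variant into plant tissue. The roughly 11 kb plasmid carries a high-copy ColE1/pUC-type origin for propagation in E. coli, together with the pVS1 origin, RepA replication protein and StaA stability protein that allow maintenance in Agrobacterium. A short incP oriV fragment is also annotated. Bacterial selection relies on an aphA-3 kanamycin resistance gene driven by the bla (AmpR) promoter, located outside the T-DNA.

Between the nopaline-type left and right border repeats sit two plant cassettes. The first is a selectable marker, nptII (neo) under the NOS promoter and NOS terminator, conferring kanamycin resistance to transformed plant cells. The second is the expression unit: a CaMV 35S promoter followed by the TMV Ω translational enhancer leader, the ZAR1 coding sequence (annotated as RPP13L4), and the octopine synthase terminator. The CaMV coding-sequence fragment annotated just upstream of the 35S promoter probably reflects the extended viral region included with that promoter rather than an intended expressed product.

ZAR1 (HOPZ-ACTIVATED RESISTANCE 1) is a plant immune receptor that assembles into a resistosome. According to the record, the insert carries the D489V substitution, although the feature table does not itself mark the mutation, and the record does not describe its functional effect. No epitope tag is annotated. The plasmid belongs to a vector set for in planta expression studies of the ZAR1 resistosome in Nicotiana benthamiana.
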