Features (pLannotate 1.2.2; 18 found; start..end, strand, type, name):
     32..56      +  misc_feature   RB T-DNA repeat: right border repeat from nopaline C58 T-DNA
    179..767     -  rep_origin     ori: high-copy-number ColE1/pMB1/pBR322/pUC origin of replication
    938..1732    -  CDS            KanR: aminoglycoside phosphotransferase; aphA-3; confers resistance to kanamycin
   1733..1837    -  promoter       AmpR promoter: bla
   1854..1914    -  rep_origin     oriV (fragment): incP origin of replication
   2120..2314    -  rep_origin     pVS1 oriV: origin of replication for the Pseudomonas plasmid pVS1 (Heeb et al., 2000)
   2380..3453    -  CDS            pVS1 RepA: replication protein from the Pseudomonas plasmid pVS1 (Heeb et al., 2000)
   3882..4511    -  CDS            pVS1 StaA: stability protein from the Pseudomonas plasmid pVS1 (Heeb et al., 2000)
   4775..4799    +  misc_feature   LB T-DNA repeat: left border repeat from nopaline C58 T-DNA
   5009..5192    +  promoter       NOS promoter: nopaline synthase promoter NOS promoter
   5213..6004    +  CDS            neo: KKA2_KLEPN - Also known as kan, nptII. Experimental evidence at protein level: Swiss-Prot protein existence level 1. Resistance to kanamycin, neomycin, paromomycin, ribostamycin, butirosin and gentamicin B. From Klebsiella pneumoniae.
   6033..6285    +  terminator     NOS terminator: nopaline synthase terminator and poly(A) signal
   6311..7117    +  CDS            IBMP_CAMVB (fragment): Experimental evidence at protein level: Swiss-Prot protein existence level 1. Enhances the ribosomal termination-reinitiation event leading to the translation of major open reading frames on the polycistronic viral RNAs. From Cauliflower mosaic virus (strain Bari 1) (CaMV).
   7301..7646    +  promoter       CaMV 35S promoter: strong constitutive promoter from cauliflower mosaic virus
   7598..7644    +  promoter       minimal CaMV 35S promoter: minimal 35S promoter from cauliflower mosaic virus
   7675..7728    +  misc_feature   TMV Ω: translational enhancer from the tobacco mosaic virus 5'-leader sequence (Gallie et al., 1988)
   7737..10292   +  CDS            RPP13L4: R13L4_ARATH - Also known as ZAR1 From Arabidopsis thaliana (Mouse-ear cress).
  10303..11010   +  terminator     OCS terminator: octopine synthase terminator
>Addgene plasmid #158496 | pZA18 | addgene full sequence | sequence record 310729 | Addgene NGS Result
GGGACACGAAGTGGTTTAAACTATCAGTGTTTGACAGGATATATTGGCGGGTAAACCTAAGAGAAAAGAG
CGTTTATTAGAATAATCGGATATTTAAAAGGGCGTGAAAAGGTTTATCCGTTCGTCCATTTGTATGTGCC
AACCACAGGAACCGTAAAAAGGCCGCGTTGCTGGCGTTTTTCCATAGGCTCCGCCCCCCTGACGAGCATC
ACAAAAATCGACGCTCAAGTCAGAGGTGGCGAAACCCGACAGGACTATAAAGATACCAGGCGTTTCCCCC
TGGAAGCTCCCTCGTGCGCTCTCCTGTTCCGACCCTGCCGCTTACCGGATACCTGTCCGCCTTTCTCCCT
TCGGGAAGCGTGGCGCTTTCTCATAGCTCACGCTGTAGGTATCTCAGTTCGGTGTAGGTCGTTCGCTCCA
AGCTGGGCTGTGTGCACGAACCCCCCGTTCAGCCCGACCGCTGCGCCTTATCCGGTAACTATCGTCTTGA
GTCCAACCCGGTAAGACACGACTTATCGCCACTGGCAGCAGCCACTGGTAACAGGATTAGCAGAGCGAGG
TATGTAGGCGGTGCTACAGAGTTCTTGAAGTGGTGGCCTAACTACGGCTACACTAGAAGGACAGTATTTG
GTATCTGCGCTCTGCTGAAGCCAGTTACCTTCGGAAAAAGAGTTGGTAGCTCTTGATCCGGCAAACAAAC
CACCGCTGGTAGCGGTGGTTTTTTTGTTTGCAAGCAGCAGATTACGCGCAGAAAAAAAGGATCTCAAGAA
GATCCTTTGATCTTTTCTACGGGGTCTGACGCTCAGTGGAACGAAAACTCACGTTAAGGGATTTTGGTCA
TGAGATTATCAAAAAGGATCTTCACCTAGATCCTTTTAAATTAAAAATGAAGTTTTAAATCAATCTAAAG
TATATATGAGTAAACTTGGTCTGACAGCTAAAACAATTCATCCAGTAAAATATAATATTTTATTTTCTCC
CAATCAGGCTTGATCCCCAGTAAGTCAAAAAATAGCTCGACATACTGTTCTTCCCCGATATCCTCCCTGA
TCGACCGGACGCAGAAGGCAATGTCATACCACTTGTCCGCCCTGCCGCTTCTCCCAAGATCAATAAAGCC
ACTTACTTTGCCATCTTTCACAAAGATGTTGCTGTCTCCCAGGTCGCCGTGGGAAAAGACAAGTTCCTCT
TCGGGCTTTTCCGTCTTTAAAAAATCATACAGCTCGCGCGGATCTTTAAATGGAGTGTCCTCTTCCCAGT
TTTCGCAATCCACATCGGCCAGATCGTTATTCAGTAAGTAATCCAATTCGGCTAAGCGGCTGTCTAAGCT
ATTCGTATAGGGACAATCCGATATGTCGATGGAGTGAAAGAGCCTGATGCACTCCGCATACAGCTCGATA
ATCTTTTCAGGGCTTTGTTCATCTTCATACTCTTCCGAGCAAAGGACGCCATCGGCCTCACTCATGAGCA
GATTGCTCCAGCCATCATGCCGTTCAAAGTGCAGGACCTTTGGAACAGGCAGCTTTCCTTCCAGCCATAG
CATCATGTCCTTTTCCCGTTCCACATCATAGGTGGTCCCTTTATACCGGCTGTCCGTCATTTTTAAATAT
AGGTTTTCATTTTCTCCCACCAGCTTATATACCTTAGCAGGAGACATTCCTTCCGTATCTTTTGCGCAGC
GGTATTTTTCGATCAGTTTTTTCAATTCCGGTGATATTCTCATTTTAGCCATACTCTTCCTTTTTCAATA
TTATTGAAGCATTTATCAAGGTTATTGTCTCATGAGCGGATACATATTTGAATGTATTTAGAAAAATAAA
CAAATAGGGGTTCCGCGCACGAATTGGCCAGCGCTGCCATTTTTGGGGTGAGGCCGTTCGCGGCCGAGGG
GCGCAGCCCCTGGGGGGATGGGAGCTCGGTGCCTTGATGTGGGCGCCGGCGGTCGAGTGGCGACGGCGCG
GCTTGTCCGCGCCCTGGTAGATTGCCTGGCCGTAGGCCAGCCATTTTTGAGCGGCCAGCGGCCGCGATAG
GCCGACGCGAAGCGGCGGGGCGTAGGGAGCGCAGCGACCGAAGGGTAGGCGCTTTTTGCAGCTCTTCGGC
TGTGCGCTGGCCAGACAGTTATGCACAGGCCAGGCGGGTTTTAAGAGTTTTAATAAGTTTTAAAGAGTTT
TAGGCGGAAAAATCGCCTTTTTTCTCTTTTATATCAGTCACTTACATGTGTGACCGGTTCCCAATGTACG
GCTTTGGGTTCCCAATGTACGGGTTCCGGTTCCCAATGTACGGCTTTGGGTTCCCAATGTACGTGCTATC
CACAGGAAAGAAGCTTTTTCGACCTTTTTCCCCTGCTAGGGCAATTTGCCCTAGCATCTGCTCCGTACAT
TAGGAACCGGCGGATGCTTCGCCCTCGATCAGGTTGCGGTAGCGCATGACTAGGATCGGGCCAGCCTGCC
CCGCCTCCTCCTTCAAATCGTACTCCGGCAGGTCATTTGACCCGATCAGCTTGCGCACGGTGAAACAGAA
CTTCTTGAACTCTCCGGCGCTGCCACTGCGTTCGTAGATCGTCTTGAACAACCATCTGGCTTCTGCCTTG
CCTGCGGCGCGGCGTGCCAGGCGGTAGAGAAAACGGCCGATGCCGGGATCGATCAAAAAGTAATCGGGGT
GAACCGTCAGCACGTCCGGGTTCTTGCCTTCTGTGATCTCGCGGTACATCCAATCAGCTAGCTCGATCTC
GATGTACTCCGGCCGCCCGGTTTCGCTCTTTACGATCTTGTAGCGGCTAATCAAGGCTTCACCCTCGGAT
ACCGTCACCAGGCGGCCGTTCTTGGCCTTCTTCGTACGCTGCATGGCAACGTGCGTGGTGTTTAACCGAA
TGCAGGTTTCTACCAGGTCGTCTTTCTGCTTTCCGCCATCGGCTCGCCGGCAGAACTTGAGTACGTCCGC
AACGTGTGGACGGAACACGCGGCCGGGCTTGTCTCCCTTCCCTTCCCGGTATCGGTTCATGGATTCGGTT
AGATGGGAAACCGCCATCAGTACCAGGTCGTAATCCCACACACTGGCCATGCCGGCCGGCCCTGCGGAAA
CCTCTACGTGCCCGTCTGGAAGCTCGTAGCGGATCACCTCGCCAGCTCGTCGGTCACGCTTCGACAGACG
GAAAACGGCCACGTCCATGATGCTGCGACTATCGCGGGTGCCCACGTCATAGAGCATCGGAACGAAAAAA
TCTGGTTGCTCGTCGCCCTTGGGCGGCTTCCTAATCGACGACGCACCGGCTGCCGGCGGTTGCCGGGATT
CTTTGCGGATTCGATCAGCGGCCGCTTGCCACGATTCACCGGGGCGTGCTTCTGCCTCGATGCGTTGCCG
CTGGGCGGCCTGCGCGGCCTTCAACTTCTCCACCAGGTCATCACCCAGCGCCGCGCCGATTTGTACCGGG
CCGGATGGTTTGCGACCGCTCACGCCGATTCCTCGGGCTTGGGGGTTCCAGTGCCATTGCAGGGCCGGCA
GACAACCCAGCCGCTTACGCCTGGCCAACCGCCCGTTCCTCCACACATGGGGCATTCCACGGCGTCGGTG
CCTGGTTGTTCTTGATTTTCCATGCCGCCTCCTTTAGCCGCTAAAATTCATCTACTCATTTATTCATTTG
CTCATTTACTCTGGTAGCTGCGCGATGTATTCAGATAGCAGCTCGGTAATGGTCTTGCCTTGGCGTACCG
CGTACATCTTCAGCTTGGTGTGATCCTCCGCCGGCAACTGAAAGTTGACCCGCTTCATGGCTGGCGTGTC
TGCCAGGCTGGCCAACGTTGCAGCCTTGCTGCTGCGTGCGCTCGGACGGCCGGCACTTAGCGTGTTTGTG
CTTTTGCTCATTTTCTCTTTACCTCATTAACTCAAATGAGTTTTGATTTAATTTCAGCGGCCAGCGCCTG
GACCTCGCGGGCAGCGTCGCCCTCGGGTTCTGATTCAAGAACGGTTGTGCCGGCGGCGGCAGTGCCTGGG
TAGCTCACGCGCTGCGTGATACGGGACTCAAGAATGGGCAGCTCGTACCCGGCCAGCGCCTCGGCAACCT
CACCGCCGATGCGCGTGCCTTTGATCGCCCGCGACACGACAAAGGCCGCTTGTAGCCTTCCATCCGTGAC
CTCAATGCGCTGCTTAACCAGCTCCACCAGGTCGGCGGTGGCCCATATGTCGTAAGGGCTTGGCTGCACC
GGAATCAGCACGAAGTCGGCTGCCTTGATCGCGGACACAGCCAAGTCCGCCGCCTGGGGCGCTCCGTCGA
TCACTACGAAGTCGCGCCGGCCGATGGCCTTCACGTCGCGGTCAATCGTCGGGCGGTCGATGCCGACAAC
GGTTAGCGGTTGATCTTCCCGCACGGCCGCCCAATCGCGGGCACTGCCCTGGGGATCGGAATCGACTAAC
AGAACATCGGCCCCGGCGAGTTGCAGGGCGCGGGCTAGATGGGTTGCGATGGTCGTCTTGCCTGACCCGC
CTTTCTGGTTAAGTACAGCGATAACCTTCATGCGTTCCCCTTGCGTATTTGTTTATTTACTCATCGCATC
ATATACGCAGCGACCGCATGACGCAAGCTGTTTTACTCAAATACACATCACCTTTTTAGACGGCGGCGCT
CGGTTTCTTCAGCGGCCAAGCTGGCCGGCCAGGCCGCCAGCTTGGCATCAGACAAACCGGCCAGGATTTC
ATGCAGCCGCACGGCTGATGGGCTGCCTGTATCGAGTGGTGATTTTGTGCCGAGCTGCCGGTCGGGGAGC
TGTTGGCTGGCTGGTGGCAGGATATATTGTGGTGTAAACAAATTGACGCTTAGACAACTTAATAACACAT
TGCGGACGTTTTTAATGTACTGGGGTGGATGCAGTGGGCCCCACTCTGTGTGCCGAATTCGGATCCGGAG
AGCGGAGAATTAAGGGAGTCACGTTATGACCCCCGCCGATGACGCGGGACAAGCCGTTTTACGTTTGGAA
CTGACAGAACCGCAACGTTGAAGGAGCCACTCAGCCGCGGGTTTCTGGAGTTTAATGAGCTAAGCACATA
CGTCAGAAACCATTATTGCGCGTTCAAAAGTCGCCTAAGGTCACTATCAGCTAGCAAATATTTCTTGTCA
AAAATGCTCCACTGACGTTCCATAAATTCCCCTCGGTATCCAATTAGAGTCTCATATTCACTCTCAATCC
AAATAATCTGCACCGGATCTGGATCGTTTCGCATGATTGAACAAGATGGATTGCACGCAGGTTCTCCGGC
CGCTTGGGTGGAGAGGCTATTCGGCTATGACTGGGCACAACAGACAATCGGCTGCTCTGATGCCGCCGTG
TTCCGGCTGTCAGCGCAGGGGCGCCCGGTTCTTTTTGTCAAGACCGACCTGTCCGGTGCCCTGAATGAAC
TCCAGGACGAGGCAGCGCGGCTATCGTGGCTGGCCACGACGGGCGTTCCTTGCGCAGCTGTGCTCGACGT
TGTCACTGAAGCGGGAAGGGACTGGCTGCTATTGGGCGAAGTGCCGGGGCAGGATCTCCTGTCATCTCAC
CTTGCTCCTGCCGAGAAAGTATCCATCATGGCTGATGCAATGCGGCGGCTGCATACGCTTGATCCGGCTA
CCTGCCCATTCGACCACCAAGCGAAACATCGCATCGAGCGAGCACGTACTCGGATGGAAGCCGGTCTTGT
CGATCAGGATGATCTGGACGAAGAGCATCAGGGGCTCGCGCCAGCCGAACTGTTCGCCAGGCTCAAGGCG
CGTATGCCCGACGGCGAGGATCTCGTCGTGACTCATGGCGATGCCTGCTTGCCGAATATCATGGTGGAAA
ATGGCCGCTTTTCTGGATTCATCGACTGTGGCCGGCTGGGTGTGGCGGACCGCTATCAGGACATAGCGTT
GGCTACCCGTGATATTGCTGAAGAGCTTGGCGGCGAATGGGCTGACCGCTTCCTCGTGCTTTACGGTATC
GCCGCTCCCGATTCGCAGCGCATCGCCTTCTATCGCCTTCTTGACGAGTTCTTCTGAGCGGGTCTGGATC
TAGAGTCAAGCAGATCGTTCAAACATTTGGCAATAAAGTTTCTTAAGATTGAATCCTGTTGCCGGTCTTG
CGATGATTATCATATAATTTCTGTTGAATTACGTTAAGCATGTAATAATTAACATGTAATGCATGACGTT
ATTTATGAGATGGGTTTTTATGATTAGAGTCCCGCAATTATACATTTAATACGCGATAGAAAACAAAATA
TAGCGCGCAAACTAGGATAAATTATCGCGCGCGGTGTCATCTATGTTACTAGATCGACGCTGCAAGAATT
CAAGCTTGGAGGAATTCCAATCCCACAAAAATCTGAGCTTAACAGCACAGTTGCTCCTCTCAGAGCAGAA
TCGGGTATTCAACACCCTCATATCAACTACTACGTTGTGTATAACGGTCCACATGCCGGTATATACGATG
ACTGGGGTTGTACAAAGGCGGCAACAAACGGCGTTCCCGGAGTTGCACACAAGAAATTTGCCACTATTAC
AGAGGCAAGAGCAGCAGCTGACGCGTACACAACAAGTCAGCAAACAGACAGGTTGAACTTCATCCCCAAA
GGAGAAGCTCAACTCAAGCCCAAGAGCTTTGCTAAGGCCCTAACAAGCCCACCAAAGCAAAAAGCCCACT
GGCTCACGCTAGGAACCAAAAGGCCCAGCAGTGATCCAGCCCCAAAAGAGATCTCCTTTGCCCCGGAGAT
TACAATGGACGATTTCCTCTATCTTTACGATCTAGGAAGGAAGTTCGAAGGTGAAGGTGACGACACTATG
TTCACCACTGATAATGAGAAGGTTAGCCTCTTCAATTTCAGAAAGAATGCTGACCCACAGATGGTTAGAG
AGGCCTACGCAGCAAGTCTCATCAAGACGATCTACCCGAGTAACAATCTCCAGGAGATCAAATACCTTCC
CAAGAAGGTTAAAGATGCAGTCAAAAGATTCAGGACTAATTGCATCAAGAACACAGAGAAAGACATATTT
CTCAAGATCAGAAGTACTATTCCAGTATGGACGATTCAAGGCTTGCTTCATAAACCAAGGCAAGTAATAG
AGATTGGAGTCTCTAAAAAGGTAGTTCCTACTGAATCTAAGGCCATGCATGGAGTCTAAGATTCAAATCG
AGGATCTAACAGAACTCGCCGTCAAGACTGGCGAACAGTTCATACAGAGTCTTTTACGACTCAATGACAA
GAAGAAAATCTTCGTCAACATGGTGGAGCACGACACTCTGGTCTACTCCAAAAATGTCAAAGATACAGTC
TCAGAAGATCAAAGGGCTATTGAGACTTTTCAACAAAGGATAATTTCGGGAAACCTCCTCGGATTCCATT
GCCCAGCTATCTGTCACTTCATCGAAAGGACAGTAGAAAAGGAAGGTGGCTCCTACAAATGCCATCATTG
CGATAAAGGAAAGGCTATCATTCAAGATCTCTCTGCCGACAGTGGTCCCAAAGATGGACCCCCACCCACG
AGGAGCATCGTGGAAAAAGAAGAGGTTCCAACCACGTCTACAAAGCAAGTGGATTGATGTGACATCTCCA
CTGACGTAAGGGATGACGCACAATCCCACTATCCTTCGCAAGACCCTTCCTCTATATAAGGAAGTTCATT
TCATTTGGAGAGGACACGCTCGAGTATAAGAGCTCATTTTTACAACAATTACCAACAACAACAAACAACA
AACAACATTACAATTACATTTACAATTATCGATACAATGGTGGACGCTGTTGTAACAGTGTTTTTAGAGA
AAACCTTGAACATCCTCGAAGAAAAAGGCCGAACCGTATCGGACTACCGAAAACAGTTGGAAGATTTGCA
AAGCGAATTGAAATATATGCAGTCTTTTCTCAAGGATGCAGAGAGGCAGAAGAGAACTAATGAAACGTTG
CGTACTCTTGTTGCGGATTTACGAGAACTGGTTTACGAAGCTGAGGATATACTTGTGGATTGTCAGCTCG
CGGATGGTGATGATGGGAACGAGCAAAGGTCATCAAATGCGTGGCTTTCGCGGCTTCATCCTGCCCGGGT
TCCGTTGCAGTACAAGAAAAGCAAACGTTTGCAAGAGATCAATGAGAGGATAACGAAAATAAAGAGTCAA
GTAGAGCCTTATTTCGAATTCATAACGCCGAGTAATGTTGGAAGAGATAATGGAACTGATCGGTGGAGCT
CTCCGGTGTATGATCATACTCAGGTGGTTGGTTTGGAAGGAGATAAAAGAAAAATCAAGGAGTGGCTCTT
TCGATCAAACGACAGCCAGCTTTTGATAATGGCCTTTGTTGGGATGGGAGGGCTAGGTAAAACTACAATC
GCTCAAGAAGTGTTCAATGACAAAGAGATCGAACATCGTTTCGAAAGAAGGATATGGGTGTCTGTGTCCC
AGACTTTTACTGAAGAACAGATCATGAGAAGCATATTGAGGAACTTGGGGGACGCGAGTGTTGGAGATGA
TATTGGAACATTGCTGAGAAAAATCCAGCAGTATCTTTTGGGGAAAAGGTACTTGATAGTTATGGACGAT
GTATGGGACAAGAATTTGAGCTGGTGGGACAAGATCTACCAAGGACTGCCTAGAGGACAAGGAGGTAGCG
TTATCGTGACCACAAGGTCGGAATCTGTAGCGAAAAGGGTGCAAGCGAGAGACGACAAGACTCACCGTCC
AGAGCTCCTTAGTCCTGATAACAGTTGGCTGCTGTTTTGTAATGTGGCATTTGCAGCAAATGACGGTACT
TGTGAGCGTCCCGAGCTAGAGGATGTTGGCAAGGAGATTGTAACGAAATGCAAAGGTTTGCCTTTGACAA
TCAAAGCGGTTGGTGGGTTACTTCTGTGCAAAGACCATGTCTATCATGAATGGAGACGAATTGCAGAGCA
TTTTCAGGATGAGCTAAGAGGAAACACTTCTGAAACTGACAATGTTATGTCATCTCTGCAGTTGAGCTAC
GATGAACTCCCTTCCCACCTTAAGTCGTGCATTCTCACGCTTTCGCTCTATCCAGAGGACTGTGTTATAC
CAAAACAACAACTAGTACATGGATGGATCGGAGAAGGTTTTGTCATGTGGAGAAACGGAAGATCTGCAAC
TGAATCTGGAGAGGACTGCTTTTCCGGGCTCACAAACAGGTGTCTAATAGAAGTTGTAGACAAAACCTAT
AGCGGAACCATCATCACTTGCAAGATTCATGTTATGGTTCGTGATTTGGTGATCGATATAGCCAAGAAGG
ATTCGTTCTCTAACCCGGAAGGCCTCAACTGTCGTCACCTTGGGATTAGTGGAAACTTTGATGAGAAGCA
GATCAAAGTTAACCATAAGCTGAGAGGCGTAGTGTCAACAACTAAGACAGGTGAAGTGAACAAGCTCAAC
TCAGACTTAGCTAAGAAATTCACAGACTGCAAATATCTTCGGGTTCTCGATATCTCGAAATCCATATTTG
ATGCTCCTCTGTCTGAGATTTTGGATGAGATTGCAAGCCTTCAACACTTAGCATGTCTTAGTTTGAGCAA
CACACATCCGTTGATCCAGTTTCCTCGTTCCATGGAAGATCTCCACAACCTTCAGATTCTAGACGCAAGC
TACTGTCAGAATCTGAAACAACTTCAACCTTGCATCGTCTTGTTCAAGAAACTCCTTGTACTTGACATGA
CGAACTGTGGATCCCTTGAATGCTTCCCCAAGGGTATCGGAAGTCTCGTGAAGCTCGAAGTTCTGTTGGG
ATTTAAGCCAGCCAGGTCCAACAATGGGTGCAAGCTCAGTGAAGTGAAAAATCTCACAAACCTTCGGAAA
CTTGGTCTTTCTCTGACTCGTGGCGATCAGATAGAAGAGGAGGAGCTTGATTCTTTGATAAACCTAAGCA
AGCTGATGTCCATTTCGATCAACTGCTATGATAGCTACGGCGATGATCTCATAACCAAAATAGACGCCCT
TACTCCTCCACACCAGCTCCATGAGCTTTCTCTACAATTCTATCCTGGAAAGTCGAGTCCATCGTGGTTG
AGTCCTCACAAGCTTCCGATGTTGAGGTACATGTCAATATGTTCAGGTAATTTGGTGAAAATGCAGGAAC
CATTCTGGGGAAACGAGAATACTCACTGGAGAATTGAAGGTTTAATGTTAAGTTCATTGTCGGACCTAGA
CATGGACTGGGAAGTGCTGCAACAGTCAATGCCGTACCTGAGGACCGTGACCGCAAACTGGTGTCCAGAG
CTAGAGTCTTTCGCGATTGAAGATGTTGGCTTTAGAGGCGGAGTGTGGATGAAAACACCATTGCACAGAA
CCTAAGCTTGTCCTGCTTTAATGAGATATGCGAGAAGCCTATGATCGCATGATATTTGCTTTCAATTCTG
TTGTGCACGTTGTAAAAAACCTGAGCATGTGTAGCTCAGATCCTTACCGCCGGTTTCGGTTCATTCTAAT
GAATATATCACCCGTTACTATCGTATTTTTATGAATAATATTCTCCGTTCAATTTACTGATTGTACCCTA
CTACTTATATGTACAATATTAAAATGAAAACAATATATTGTGCTGAATAGGTTTATAGCGACATCTATGA
TAGAGCGCCACAATAACAAACAATTGCGTTTTATTATTACAAATCCAATTTTAAAAAAAGCGGCAGAACC
GGTCAAACCTAAAAGACTGATTACATAAATCTTATTCAAATTTCAAAAGTGCCCCAGGGGCTAGTATCTA
CGACACACCGAGCGGCGAACTAATAACGCTCACTGAAGGGAACTCCGGTTCCCCGCCGGCGCGCATGGGT
GAGATTCCTTGAAGTTGAGTATTGGCCGTCCGCTCTACCGAAAGTTACGGGCACCATTCAACCCGGTCCA
GCACGGCGGCCGGGTAACCGACTTGCTGCCCCGAGAATTATGCAGCATTTTTTTGGTGTATGTGGGCCCC
AAATGAAGTGCAGGTCAAACCTTGACAGTGACGACAAATCGTTGGGCGGGTCCAGGGCGAATTTTGCGAC
AACATGTCGAGGCTCAGCAGGACCGCTACTAGAGGATGCACATGTGACCGA
